>Addgene plasmid #67401 | pDEST47-ARL6-GFP | addgene partial sequence | sequence record 118897 | GFPfusionREV 5'-CTCCACTGACAGAAAATTTG-3'
AATTGGGACAACTCCAGTGAAAAGTTCTTCTCCTTTGCTAGCCATTCTAGATCGAACCACTTTGTACAAG
AAAGCTGGGTCTGTCTTCACAGTCTGGATCTGATCTTGAAGCCAGTCTACACCTTCTTGCAAGCCTTCTC
CTTTTATGGCATCACTAGCACAAATATGCCAGGGTTTATCTTTGATGTTCTCTAAACACAGCAACTGAGA
CACTTTTACAGATGTCACTGCATCTCTAAGATCCATTTTATTTGCAAAGAATAAGATTGGAATTCGACGG
TGTTTAATATCTGGATGATTCAGAAGAGTATCGAGTTCTTCTTTGGCCACAACCATTCTTAATCTATCAC
TACTATCAATGACAAAAATAATAGCTTGGCCTTCTTTATAATAGTGTTCCCAGAGATTTCTGTATCTTCC
TTGACCTGACATGTCAAACACTGTAAATGACAAACTGGATGATTTGAATTTCTCTATGCTGAATCCTATT
GTTGGAAGGATATTTTGAGATTGAGCATTTGAAGGTTTAAGTTTGTTAATGATCGTCGTTTTGCCACTAT
TATCTAGCCCAAGGCACAAAACATGAACCTCCTTCTTCTTCAGGCCAAGCAAGACTGAAAGTCTGTCTAG
CAATCCCATGGTTCTATCTCCTTCTAAGCCTGCTTTTTTGTACAAACTTGTTTGATCAAGCTTAACTAGC
CAGCTTGGGTCTCCCTATAGTGAGTCGTATTAATTTCGATAAGCCAGTAAGCAGTGGGTTCTCTAGTTAG
CCAGAGAGCTCTGCTTATATAGACCTCCCACCGTACACGCCTACCGCCCATTTGCGTCAATGGGGCGGAG
TTGTTACGACATTTTGGAAAGTCCCGTTGATTTTGGTGCCAAAACAAACTCCCATTGACGTCAATGGGGT
GGAGA
