[The description below was written by a language model from this plasmid's Addgene catalogue record.]
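Description:
pDEST47-ARL6-GFP is a mammalian expression plasmid built on the commercial Gateway destination vector pcDNA-DEST47. It carries the human ARL6 coding sequence (also known as BBS3 or RP55), a member of the ARF family of small regulatory GTPases. The insert was introduced by Gateway recombinational cloning, which places the open reading frame downstream of the CMV promoter and in frame with a GFP coding sequence supplied by the backbone. The expressed product is therefore ARL6 with GFP fused to its C terminus. Leaving the N terminus free is a common consideration for ARF-family proteins, although the record does not give a rationale for the tag placement.

In bacteria the plasmid is maintained at high copy number under ampicillin selection. In mammalian cells a neomycin resistance marker allows G418 selection, so the construct can be used for stable line generation as well as transient transfection. No feature table accompanies the record, so details such as the specific origin of replication, polyadenylation signals, the recombination scars flanking the insert and the exact GFP variant are not stated. The total plasmid size and insert size are also not given.

The construct belongs to a collection of plasmids assembled as a toolbox for expressing or knocking down human ARF, ARL and SAR GTPases. Its stated purpose is mammalian expression of C-terminally GFP-tagged human ARL6, which is suited to following the protein's expression and subcellular localisation by fluorescence, or to detection and pulldown through the GFP moiety.
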