Addgene plasmid #67401: pDEST47-ARL6-GFP
Purpose: Mammalian expression of hArl6 with C-term GFP tag
Depositing lab: Richard Kahn. Depositing organization: Emory University. Publication: Tool box: Plasmids for the expression or knockdown of human ARF Family GTPases (ARF/ARL/SAR) and their co-expression in bacteria with N-myristoyltransferases. Kerr SC, Kahn RA. Cell Logist. 2015 Sep 21;5(3):e1090523. doi: 10.1080/21592799.2015.1090523. eCollection 2015 Jul-Sep. PubMed 27057421.
Backbone
  Vector backbone: pcDNA-DEST47
  Backbone manufacturer: Life Technologies
  Vector type: Mammalian Expression
  Selectable markers: Neomycin (select with G418)
Growth in bacteria
  Bacterial resistance: Ampicillin, 100 μg/mL
  Growth temperature: 37°C
  Growth strain: DH5alpha
  Copy number: High Copy
Gene/Insert
  Gene/Insert name: ARL6 (alt name: pRK12n-D47)
  Species: H. sapiens (human)
  Entrez Gene: ARL6 (a.k.a. BBS3, RP55)
  Promoter: CMV
  Tag / fusion protein: GFP (C terminal on backbone)
  Cloning method: Gateway Cloning
  Sequencing primers: 5′ CMV-F; 3′ GFP-R
Terms and licenses: Academic/Nonprofit Terms; Industry Terms: Not Available to Industry
How to cite: pDEST47-ARL6-GFP was a gift from Richard Kahn (Addgene plasmid # 67401 ; http://n2t.net/addgene:67401 ; RRID:Addgene_67401)
